>Addgene plasmid #117036 | SG-C-Int-7 | addgene full sequence | sequence record 228427 | Addgene NGS Result
GATACTGTTACTTACCGATTATTGTGAAGAACCAGACCGTTTGTTGTAGCACACTCGGCGAAAATCTGAA
TAGTAACTTCTTGACAATTAATCATCCGGCTCGTAATTTATGTGGAAAAGAGGAGAAATACTAG
[1500 nt withheld, positions 135-1634]
TAAATAAGTTGTGCCGTATCCAGCGGTTACCAATAATAGTCTCCAGGCATCAAATAAAACGAAAGGCTCA
GTCGAAAGACTGGGCCTTTCGTTTTATCTGTTGTTTGTCGGTGAACGCTCTCTACTAGAGTCACACTGGC
TCACCTTCGGGTGGGCCTTTCTGCGTTTATATAGTAAAGTTCCAATAAGACTCCAGGTATCTGTCCGTGT
AAAAAAGAGTATTGACTTCGCATCTTTTTGTACCTATAATGTGTGGATCACACAGGAAAGTACTAGATTG
AACCTCTACTACGAGTGAGTTGAGATTACAGCCTTACTCGGTACCAAATTCCAGAAAAGAGACGCTTTCG
AGCGTCTTTTTTCGTTTTGGTCCCTTACGCTATTATTGAAGCCAGTCTGTTACCGAAGTGAAATTGACGG
CTAGCTCAGTCCTAGGTACAGTGCTAGCCAGAGGAAGGAGGCTCGAACGATTACGGATTGCTCTACTGTG
ACTGAAGTTTACAACCCAATTATTGAAGGCCGCTAACGCGGCCTTTTTTTGTTTCTGGTCTCCCTGAGGC
ACAGAGATTTACTTTATTCACGACTTCAGATACGCACAGCTAACACCACGTCGTCCCTATCTGCTGCCCT
AGGTCTATGAGTGGTTGCTGGATAACTTTACGGGCATGCATAAGGCTCGTATGATATATTCAGGGAGACC
ACAACGGTTTCCCTCTACAAATAATTTTGTTTAACTTTAGTAATTTCAACAAAATAACTAGGATTCGAAT
GAAAGTGGCCATTTATGTTCGTGTTAGCACCGATGAACAGGCCAAAGAAGGTTTTAGCATTCCGGCACAG
CGTGAACGTCTGCGTGCATTTTGTGCAAGCCAGGGTTGGGAAATTGTGCAAGAATATATTGAAGAAGGTT
GGAGCGCAAAAGATCTGGATCGTCCGCAGATGCAGCGTCTGCTGAAAGATATCAAAAAAGGCAACATTGA
TATTGTGCTGGTGTATCGTCTGGATCGCCTGACCCGTAGCGTTCTGGATCTGTATCTGCTGTTACAGACC
TTTGAAAAATACAATGTGGCATTTCGTAGCGCCACCGAAGTTTATGATACCAGCACCGCAATGGGTCGTC
TGTTTATTACCCTGGTTGCAGCACTGGCACAGTGGGAACGTGAAAATCTGGCAGAACGTGTTAAATTTGG
TATCGAGCAGATGATCGATGAAGGTAAAAAACCGGGTGGTCATAGCCCGTATGGTTACAAATTTGATAAA
GACTTCAATTGCACCATTATTGAGGAAGAAGCAGACGTTGTTCGTATGATCTATCGCATGTATTGTGATG
GTTATGGCTATCGTAGCATTGCAGATCGTCTGAATGAACTGATGGTTAAACCGCGTATTGCCAAAGAATG
GAATCATAATAGCGTGCGTGATATCCTGACCAACGATATCTATATTGGCACCTATCGTTGGGGTGATAAA
GTTGTTCCGAATAATCATCCGCCTATTATTAGCGAAACCCTGTTCAAAAAAGCCCAGAAAGAAAAAGAAA
AACGTGGCGTTGATCGTAAACGCGTTGGTAAATTTCTGTTTACCGGTCTGTTACAGTGTGGTAATTGTGG
TGGCCATAAAATGCAGGGCCATTTTGATAAACGTGAGCAGAAAACCTATTACCGTTGTACCAAATGTCAC
CGCATTACCAACGAAAAAAACATTCTGGAACCGCTGCTGGATGAAATTCAGCTGCTGATTACCAGCAAAG
AATACTTTATGAGCAAATTCAGCGACCGCTATGATCAGCAAGAGGTTGTTGATGTTAGCGCACTGACAAA
AGAACTGGAAAAAATCAAACGCCAGAAAGAGAAATGGTACGATCTGTATATGGATGATCGTAACCCGATT
CCGAAAGAAGAACTGTTTGCCAAAATTAACGAACTGAACAAAAAAGAAGAAGAAATCTATAGCAAGCTGA
GCGAAGTGGAAGAAGATAAAGAACCGGTTGAAGAGAAATATAACCGCCTGAGCAAAATGATCGATTTTAA
ACAGCAGTTTGAGCAGGCCAACGACTTTACCAAAAAAGAGCTGCTGTTCAGCATCTTCGAAAAGATTGTG
ATTTATCGCGAGAAAGGCAAGCTGAAAAAAATCACCCTGGATTACACCCTGAAATAAAATACGGTCTACT
ACAGAAGGGTGGTTTATCTTACTCAACGACGAACAATAAGGCCTCCCTAACGGGGGGCCTTTTTTATTGA
TAACAAAAAGATTTCCCTCGTCACGCAGTAAGTATTTATCGTAGAAGATCACTTTTATCGGTTTCCAGAA
CAGGTAAGAGCCAATAGTGATTACTTCGCGTTATGCAGGCTTCCTCGCTCACTGACTCGCTGCGCTCGGT
CGTTCGGCTGCGGCGAGCGGTATCAGCTCACTCAAAGGCGGTAATCCTAGCTAGGGCGTTCGGCTGCGGC
GAGCGGTATCAGCTCACTCAAAGGCGGTAATACGGTTATCCACAGAATCAGGGGATAACGCAGGAAAGAA
CATGTGAGCAAAAGGCCAGCAAAAGGCCAGGAACCGTAAAAAGGCCGCGTTGCTGGCGTTTTTCCATAGG
CTCCGCCCCCCTGACGAGCATCACAAAAATCGACGCTCAAGTCAGAGGTGGCGAAACCCGACAGGACTAT
AAAGATACCAGGCGTTTCCCCCTGGAAGCTCCCTCGTGCGCTCTCCTGTTCCGACCCTGCCGCTTACCGG
ATACCTGTCCGCCTTTCTCCCTTCGGGAAGCGTGGCGCTTTCTCATAGCTCACGCTGTAGGTATCTCAGT
TCGGTGTAGGTCGTTCGCTCCAAGCTGGGCTGTGTGCACGAACCCCCCGTTCAGCCCGACCGCTGCGCCT
TATCCGGTAACTATCGTCTTGAGTCCAACCCGGTAAGACACGACTTATCGCCACTGGCAGCAGCCACTGG
TAACAGGAAGCAGCCACTGGTAACAGGATTAGCAGAGCGAGGTATGTAGGCGGTGCTACAGAGTTCTTGA
AGTGGTGGCCTAACTACGGCTACACTAGAAGGACAGTATTTGGTATCTGCGCTCTGCTGAAGCCAGTTAC
CTTCGGAAAAAGAGTTGGTAGCTCTTGATCCGGCAAACAAACCACCGCTGGTAGCGGTGGTTTTTTGTTT
GCAAGCAGCAGATTACGCGCAGAAAAAAAGGATCTCAAGAAGATCCTTTGATCTTTTCTACGGGGTCTGA
CGCTCAGTGGAACGAAAACTCACGTTAAGGGATTTTGGTCATGACTTGTGCTTGGATTCTCACCAATAAA
AAACGCCCGGCGGCAACCGAGCGTTCTGAACAAATCCAGATGGAGTTCTGAGGTCATTACTGGATCTATC
AGCAGGAGTCCAAGCGAGCTCGATATCACTAAATACATTCAAATATCTATCCGCTCATGAGACAATAACC
CTGATAAATGCTTCAATAATATTGAAAAAGGAAGAATATGAGTATTCAACATTTCCGTGTCGCCCTTATT
CCCTTTTTTGCGGCATTTTGCCTTCCTGTTTTTGCTCACCCAGAAACGCTGGTGAAAGTAAAAGATGCCG
AAGATCAGTTGGGTGCACGTGTGGGTTACATCGAACTGGACCTCAACAGCGGTAAGATTCTTGAGAGTTT
TCGCCCCGAAGAACGTTTCCCAATGATGAGCACTTTTAAAGTTCTGCTCTGTGGCGCGGTATTATCCCGT
ATTGACGCCGGGCAAGAGCAACTCGGTCGCCGCATACACTATTCTCAGAATGACTTGGTTGAGTACTCAC
CAGTCACAGAAAAGCATCTTACGGACGGCATGACAGTACGCGAATTATGCAGCGCTGCCATAACCATGAG
TGATAACACGGCGGCCAACTTACTTCTGACAACGATCGGAGGACCGAAGGAGCTTACCGCTTTTTTGCAC
AACATGGGTGATCATGTAACTCGCCTTGATCGTTGGGAACCGGAGCTGAATGAAGCCATACCAAACGACG
AGCGTGACACCACGATGCCTGTAGCTATGGCAACAACGTTGCGCAAACTCTTAACTGGCGAACTTCTTAC
TCTCGCTTCCCGGCAACAATTAATAGACTGGATGGAGGCGGATAAAGTTGCAGGACCACTTCTGCGCTCG
GCCCTTCCGGCTGGCTGGTTTATTGCTGATAAATCTGGAGCCGGTGAGCGTGGGTCTCGCGGTATCATTG
CAGCACTGGGGCCAGATGGTAAGCCCTCCCGTATCGTAGTTATCTACACGACGGGGAGTCAGGCAACTAT
GGATGAACGAAATAGACAGATCGCTGAGATAGGTGCCTCCCTGATTAAGCATTGGTAATAATTTAGCTTC
CTTAGCTCCTGAAAATCTCGATAACTCAAAAAATACGCCCGGTAGTGATCTTATTTCATTATGGTGAAAG
TTGGAACCTCTTACGTGCCGATCAACGTCTCATTTTCGCCAGATATCGACGTCTAAGAAACCATTATTAT
CATGACATTAACCTATAAAAATAGGCGTATCACGAGGCCCTTTCGTCTTCACCTCGAGTGCCACCTGACG
TCTAAGAAACCATTATTATCATGACATTAACCTATAAAAATAGGCGTATCACGAGGCAGAATTTCAGATA
AAAAAAATCCTTAGCTTTCGCTAAGGATGATTTCTGGA
Features (pLannotate 1.2.2; 11 found; start..end, strand, type, name):
     81..105     +  promoter       trc promoter (fragment): strong E. coli promoter; hybrid between the trp and lac UV5 promoters
   1685..1756    +  terminator     rrnB T1 terminator: transcription terminator T1 from the E. coli rrnB gene
   1772..1799    +  terminator     T7Te terminator: phage T7 early transcription terminator
   2048..2072    +  promoter       J23119(SpeI) promoter (fragment): bacterial promoter (Registry of Standard Biological Parts BBa J23119) modified to end with an SpeI site
   2409..2606    +  CDS            YIM3_BPPH1 (fragment): Protein inferred from homology: Swiss-Prot protein existence level 3. From Bacillus phage phi105 (Bacteriophage phi-105).
   4215..4822    -  rep_origin     ori: high-copy-number ColE1/pMB1/pBR322/pUC origin of replication
   4920..4954    -  terminator     lambda t0 terminator: minimal transcription terminator from phage lambda (Scholtissek and Grosse, 1987)
   5030..5099    +  promoter       AmpR promoter: bla
   5102..5962    +  CDS            AmpR: β-lactamase; bla; confers resistance to ampicillin, carbenicillin, and related antibiotics
   5966..6068    -  promoter       cat promoter: promoter of the E. coli cat gene encoding chloramphenicol acetyltransferase
   6245..6288    -  terminator     bacterial terminator: putative bacterial transcription terminator
