[The description below was written by a language model from this plasmid's Addgene catalogue record and pLannotate feature annotations shown in this document.]
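Description:
SG-C-Int-7 is a synthetic-biology plasmid for Escherichia coli, built by Gibson assembly on the J66100 backbone (about 2.3 kb) and carrying a roughly 4 kb synthetic insert described as a constitutive integrase cassette for Bxb1 and Int7. It replicates from a high-copy ColE1/pUC-type origin and is selected with ampicillin through a β-lactamase gene driven by its own bla promoter. A lambda t0 terminator and a further putative bacterial terminator flank the backbone functions and help insulate them from the insert. A cat promoter element is also annotated in reverse orientation next to AmpR, but no chloramphenicol resistance gene is annotated.

The automated annotation of the 6.3 kb sequencing result only partly resolves the payload. It detects two short promoter matches, one resembling the trc promoter and one resembling the strong constitutive Registry promoter J23119, separated by an rrnB T1 and T7Te terminator pair. This layout is consistent with two independent constitutive transcription units, each presumably expressing one of the two serine integrases, but the integrase coding sequences are not annotated. The only hit in the second unit is a short homology fragment to a Bacillus phage phi105 protein. The assignment of each integrase to a promoter is therefore not stated by the record.

Serine integrases such as Bxb1 catalyse irreversible recombination between attB and attP sites, inverting or excising the DNA between them. In line with the associated work on recombinase logic devices, this plasmid appears to supply both integrases constitutively, which would place a target logic device in its fully switched state. The depositor notes minor discrepancies between the reference and quality-control sequences that are said not to affect function.
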