Addgene plasmid #117036: SG-C-Int-7
Purpose: Constitutive integrase cassette - Bxb1-Int7
Depositing lab: Jerome Bonnet. Depositing organization: CNRS UMR 5048, INSERM U1054, Centre de Biochimie Structurale. Publication: Hierarchical composition of reliable recombinase logic devices. Guiziou S, Mayonove P, Bonnet J. Nat Commun. 2019 Jan 28;10(1):456. doi: 10.1038/s41467-019-08391-y. PubMed 30692530.
Backbone
  Vector backbone: J66100
  Backbone size w/o insert (bp): 2327
  Vector type: Synthetic Biology
Growth in bacteria
  Bacterial resistance: Ampicillin, 100 μg/mL
  Growth temperature: 37°C
  Growth strain: DH5alpha
  Copy number: High Copy
Gene/Insert
  Gene/Insert name: Constitutive integrase cassette - Bxb1-Int7
  Species: Synthetic
  Insert size (bp): 3963
  Cloning method: Gibson Cloning
Terms and licenses: Academic/Nonprofit Terms; Industry Terms: Not Available to Industry
Depositor comments: Please note that some discrepancies were found between Addgene's quality control result and the depositor's provided Genbank sequence. The depositor noted that these discrepancies do NOT affect plasmid function.
How to cite: SG-C-Int-7 was a gift from Jerome Bonnet (Addgene plasmid # 117036 ; http://n2t.net/addgene:117036 ; RRID:Addgene_117036)
